Addgene plasmid #179687: ND4.2-Right DdCBE-G1397-C-wildtype
Purpose: Expression of base editor in mammalian cells
Depositing lab: David Liu. Depositing organization: Broad Institute. Publication: CRISPR-free base editors with enhanced activity and expanded targeting scope in mitochondrial and nuclear DNA. Mok BY, Kotrys AV, Raguram A, Huang TP, Mootha VK, Liu DR. Nat Biotechnol. 2022 Sep;40(9):1378-1387. doi: 10.1038/s41587-022-01256-8. Epub 2022 Apr 4. PubMed 35379961.
Backbone
  Vector backbone: pCMV
  Vector type: Mammalian Expression
Growth in bacteria
  Bacterial resistance: Ampicillin, 100 μg/mL
  Growth temperature: 37°C
  Growth strain: NEB Stable
  Copy number: High Copy
Gene/Insert
  Gene/Insert name: SOD2 MTS_3xHA_ND4.2 Right TALE_2aa_DddA G1397-C )_1xUGI_SOD2 3'UTR
  Species: Synthetic
  Cloning method: Gibson Cloning
Terms and licenses: Academic/Nonprofit Terms; Industry Terms: Not Available to Industry
How to cite: ND4.2-Right DdCBE-G1397-C-wildtype was a gift from David Liu (Addgene plasmid # 179687 ; http://n2t.net/addgene:179687 ; RRID:Addgene_179687)
