[The description below was written by a language model from this plasmid's Addgene catalogue record and pLannotate feature annotations shown in this document.]
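Description:
ND4.2-Right DdCBE-G1397-C-wildtype is a pCMV-based mammalian expression plasmid encoding one half of a split, TALE-guided, CRISPR-free cytosine base editor (DdCBE) aimed at a site designated ND4.2, a name that suggests the mitochondrial ND4 gene. It is maintained in E. coli through a high-copy ColE1/pUC-type origin with ampicillin selection (AmpR with its bla promoter) and also carries an f1 origin. The annotated sequence additionally shows an SV40 promoter/EM7 promoter unit driving blasticidin S deaminase, followed by bleomycin-resistance gene fragments and an SV40 poly(A) signal. This could allow blasticidin selection in mammalian cells, though the catalogue entry does not mention it.

The payload is transcribed from the CMV enhancer/promoter, with a T7 promoter just upstream of the coding region. According to the catalogue, the synthetic fusion consists of a SOD2 mitochondrial targeting sequence, a 3xHA tag, the right-hand TALE array, a two-residue linker, the C-terminal portion of the DddA double-stranded-DNA cytidine deaminase split at G1397 (wild-type rather than evolved), one copy of uracil glycosylase inhibitor, and the SOD2 3'UTR. The feature table partly disagrees: it detects a COX8A-derived leader and a 3xFLAG tag where the SOD2 MTS and 3xHA are expected, so the targeting signal and epitope should be verified against the sequence. The Xanthomonas avrXa10 and avrBs3 fragments correspond to the TALE N- and C-terminal scaffolds flanking the repeat array, and UGI is annotated; the DddA half is not. The inactive split deaminase reassembles only when this arm and its partner left-arm construct bind adjacent sites, giving C-to-T editing that UGI protects from uracil excision.
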