Features (pLannotate 1.2.2; 25 found; start..end, strand, type, name):
     28..80      -  misc_feature   bom (fragment): basis of mobility region from pBR322
    235..614     +  enhancer       CMV enhancer: human cytomegalovirus immediate early enhancer
    615..818     +  promoter       CMV promoter: human cytomegalovirus (CMV) immediate early promoter
    814..847     +  LTR            5' LTR (truncated) (fragment): truncated 5' long terminal repeat (LTR) from HIV-1
    863..881     +  promoter       T7 promoter: promoter for bacteriophage T7 RNA polymerase
    910..993     +  CDS            COX8A (fragment): COX8A_HUMAN - Also known as COX8, COX8L. Experimental evidence at protein level: Swiss-Prot protein existence level 1. Component of the cytochrome c oxidase, the last enzyme in the mitochondrial electron transport chain which drives oxidative phosphorylation. The respiratory chain contains 3 multisubunit complexes succinate dehydrogenase (complex II, CII), ubiquinol- cytochrome c oxidoreductase (cytochrome b-c1 complex, complex III, CIII) and cytochrome c oxidase (complex IV, CIV), that cooperate to transfer electrons derived from NADH and succinate to molecular oxygen, creating an electrochem
    994..1059    +  CDS            3xFLAG: three tandem FLAG® epitope tags, followed by an enterokinase cleavage site
   1072..1578    +  CDS            avrXa10 (fragment): AVX10_XANOO - Experimental evidence at protein level: Swiss-Prot protein existence level 1. Avirulence protein. Induces the hypersensitive response (HR)in rice plants carrying the resistance gene Xa10. Activity depends on the presence of the core repeat domains; replacement with repeat domains from other proteins (AvrBs3 of X.euvesicatoria (AC P14727) or AvrXa7 of this organism) does not elicit the HR. Probably acts as a transcription factor in its host plant (rice) to induce plant resistance or disease. From Xanthomonas oryzae pv. oryzae.
   2659..2805    +  CDS            avrBs3 (fragment): AVRB3_XANEU - Experimental evidence at protein level: Swiss-Prot protein existence level 1. Avirulence protein. Acts as a transcription factor in C.annuum plants. In susceptible plants lacking the Bs3 resistance gene induces expression of a number of genes, including genes homologous to a family of auxin-induced genes, alpha-expansin genes, pectate lyase, anthocyanidin glucoside rhamnosyl transferase and at least one transcription factor, UPA20. Their expression leads to plant hypertrophy in mesophyll cells, probably mainly mediated by UPA20 (PubMed:17962565). In resistant plants induces the h
   2890..3138    +  CDS            UGI: UNGI_BPPB2 - Experimental evidence at protein level: Swiss-Prot protein existence level 1. This protein binds specifically and reversibly to the host uracil-DNA glycosylase, preventing removal of uracil residues from PBS2 DNA by the host uracil-excision repair system. From Bacillus phage PBS2 (Bacteriophage PBS2).
   3296..3317    +  promoter       SV40 promoter (fragment): SV40 enhancer and early promoter
   3338..3766    +  rep_origin     f1 ori (sequence partly withheld): f1 bacteriophage origin of replication; arrow indicates direction of (+) strand synthesis
   3780..4109    +  promoter       SV40 promoter: SV40 enhancer and early promoter
   4157..4204    +  promoter       EM7 promoter: synthetic bacterial promoter&nbsp
   4223..4621    +  CDS            BSD: blasticidin S deaminase; Aspergillus terreus BSD; confers resistance to blasticidin
   4622..4649    +  CDS            BleoR (fragment): antibiotic-binding protein; Sh ble from Streptoalloteichus hindustanus; confers resistance to bleomycin, phleomycin, and Zeocin™
   4659..4784    +  CDS            ble (fragment): BLE_KLEPN - Experimental evidence at protein level: Swiss-Prot protein existence level 1. Binding protein with a strong affinity to the bleomycin family of antibiotics. Binds to CL990; an antimitotic-antibiotic compound. From Klebsiella pneumoniae.
   4779..4900    +  polyA_signal   SV40 poly(A) signal: SV40 polyadenylation signal
   4973..4989    -  protein_bind   lac operator: The lac repressor binds to the lac operator to inhibit transcription in E. coli. This inhibition can be relieved by adding lactose or isopropyl-β-D-thiogalactopyranoside (IPTG). lac repressor encoded by lacI
   4997..5027    -  promoter       lac promoter: promoter for the E. coli lac operon
   5042..5063    -  protein_bind   CAP binding site: CAP binding activates transcription in the presence of cAMP. E. coli catabolite activator protein
   5076..5168    -  CDS            lacI (fragment): lac repressor; lacI; The lac repressor binds to the lac operator to inhibit transcription in E. coli. This inhibition can be relieved by adding lactose or isopropyl-β-D-thiogalactopyranoside (IPTG).
   5351..5939    -  rep_origin     ori: high-copy-number ColE1/pMB1/pBR322/pUC origin of replication
   6110..6970    -  CDS            AmpR: β-lactamase; bla; confers resistance to ampicillin, carbenicillin, and related antibiotics
   6971..7075    -  promoter       AmpR promoter: bla
>Addgene plasmid #179687 | ND4.2-Right DdCBE-G1397-C-wildtype | addgene full sequence | sequence record 351817 | Addgene NGS Result
GACGGATCGGGAGATCTCCCGATCCCCTATGGTGCACTCTCAGTACAATCTGCTCTGATGCCGCATAGTT
AAGCCAGTATCTGCTCCCTGCTTGTGTGTTGGAGGTCGCTGAGTAGTGCGCGAGCAAAATTTAAGCTACA
ACAAGGCAAGGCTTGACCGACAATTGCATGAAGAATCTGCTTAGGGTTAGGCGTTTTGCGCTGCTTCGCG
ATGTACGGGCCAGATATACGCGTTGACATTGATTATTGACTAGTTATTAATAGTAATCAATTACGGGGTC
ATTAGTTCATAGCCCATATATGGAGTTCCGCGTTACATAACTTACGGTAAATGGCCCGCCTGGCTGACCG
CCCAACGACCCCCGCCCATTGACGTCAATAATGACGTATGTTCCCATAGTAACGCCAATAGGGACTTTCC
ATTGACGTCAATGGGTGGAGTATTTACGGTAAACTGCCCACTTGGCAGTACATCAAGTGTATCATATGCC
AAGTACGCCCCCTATTGACGTCAATGACGGTAAATGGCCCGCCTGGCATTATGCCCAGTACATGACCTTA
TGGGACTTTCCTACTTGGCAGTACATCTACGTATTAGTCATCGCTATTACCATGGTGATGCGGTTTTGGC
AGTACATCAATGGGCGTGGATAGCGGTTTGACTCACGGGGATTTCCAAGTCTCCACCCCATTGACGTCAA
TGGGAGTTTGTTTTGGCACCAAAATCAACGGGACTTTCCAAAATGTCGTAACAACTCCGCCCCATTGACG
CAAATGGGCGGTAGGCGTGTACGGTGGGAGGTCTATATAAGCAGAGCTCTCTGGCTAACTAGAGAACCCA
CTGCTTACTGGCTTATCGAAATTAATACGACTCACTATAGGGAGACCCAAGCTGGCTAGCACCATGGCCT
CCGTTCTGACCCCGCTGCTGCTGCGTGGCCTGACCGGCTCCGCTCGTCGTCTGCCAGTTCCGCGTGCGAA
AATCCATTCCCTGGACTACAAAGACCATGACGGTGATTATAAAGATCATGACATCGATTACAAGGATGAC
GATGACAAGATGGACATCGCGGATCTGCGTACCCTGGGTTACAGCCAGCAGCAGCAGGAGAAGATCAAGC
CGAAGGTGCGCAGCACCGTGGCTCAGCACCACGAAGCCCTGGTGGGCCACGGTTTCACCCACGCTCACAT
CGTGGCCCTGAGCCAGCACCCAGCCGCGCTGGGCACCGTGGCCGTGAAATATCAGGACATGATTGCTGCC
CTGCCAGAGGCCACCCATGAAGCTATTGTGGGCGTGGGCAAGCAGTGGAGCGGTGCTCGTGCGCTGGAGG
CGCTGCTGACCGTGGCTGGTGAACTGCGTGGTCCGCCGCTGCAGCTGGATACCGGTCAGCTGCTGAAAAT
TGCCAAACGTGGCGGTGTGACCGCGGTGGAAGCCGTGCATGCTTGGCGTAATGCTCTGACCGGTGCGCCG
CTGAACCTCACACCCGAACAGGTTGTTGCTATCGCCAGCAACAACGGAGGAAAGCAGGCCCTTGAGACAG
TGCAGGCCCTGCTCCCCGTGCTGTGCCAGGCCCACGGACTGACCCCTCAACAGGTGGTTGCTATCGCCTC
CAACAACGGCGGCAAGCAGGCCCTGGAAACCGTGCAGAGGCTGCTGCCCGTGCTGTGTCAGGCCCACGGC
CTGACCCCTCAGCAGGTCGTGGCCATCGCCAGCAACAACGGCGGAAAGCAGGCACTTGAAACCGTCCAAA
GACTGCTGCCCGTGCTGTGCCAGGCCCATGGACTGACACCCGAGCAGGTGGTGGCCATTGCCAGCCACGA
CGGCGGAAAGCAAGCTCTGGAGACCGTTCAAGCTCTGCTGCCAGTGCTGTGCCAGGCCCACGGACTGACA
CCAGAGCAGGTGGTGGCTATCGCCTCTAACAACGGCGGCAAGCAGGCCCTTGAAACCGTGCAGGCTCTGC
TGCCTGTGCTGTGCCAGGCTCACGGCCTGACACCTGAGCAGGTCGTGGCCATCGCCTCTAATATCGGCGG
CAAGCAGGCCCTGGAGACAGTGCAGGCTCTGCTGCCTGTTCTGTGTCAGGCCCACGGCCTGACCCCTGAG
CAGGTGGTGGCCATCGCCAGCAACGGCGGCGGCAAGCAGGCCCTCGAGACAGTGCAGAGACTGCTGCCCG
TGCTGTGCCAGGCCCACGGCCTGACACCTGAGCAGGTGGTGGCTATCGCCAGCAACGGCGGCGGCAAACA
AGCCCTGGAAACAGTGCAAGCTCTTCTGCCTGTGCTGTGTCAGGCCCACGGACTGACCCCTCAGCAGGTG
GTGGCCATCGCCAGCAACATCGGCGGTAAGCAGGCCCTGGAAACCGTGCAGCGGCTGCTGCCTGTGCTGT
GCCAGGCCCACGGCCTGACCCCTGAGCAAGTGGTGGCCATCGCTAGCAATGGAGGCGGCAAACAGGCCCT
GGAAACCGTGCAGCGGCTGCTGCCTGTGCTGTGCCAGGCCCACGGCCTGACCCCACAACAAGTGGTGGCC
ATCGCCAGCAACAATGGCGGCAAACAGGCCCTGGAAACCGTGCAGAGACTGCTGCCTGTGCTGTGCCAGG
CCCACGGCCTGACCCCCCAGCAGGTGGTGGCCATCGCCTCCAATATCGGCGGGAGACCCGCCCTGGAAAG
CATTGTGGCTCAGCTGAGCCGTCCAGACCCGGCGCTGGCGGCTCTGACCAACGATCACCTGGTGGCGCTG
GCTTGCCTGGGCGGTCGTCCGGCCCTGGATGCCGTGAAGAAAGGCCTGGGTGGATCCGCCATTCCAGTGA
AGCGCGGCGCTACCGGTGAAACCAAAGTGTTTACCGGTAACAGCAACAGCCCGAAGAGCCCGACCAAAGG
CGGTTGCTCTGGCGGCTCAACTAATCTGAGCGACATCATTGAGAAGGAGACTGGGAAACAGCTGGTCATT
CAGGAGTCCATCCTGATGCTGCCTGAGGAGGTGGAGGAAGTGATCGGCAACAAGCCAGAGTCTGACATCC
TGGTGCACACCGCCTACGACGAGTCCACAGATGAGAATGTGATGCTGCTGACCTCTGACGCCCCCGAGTA
TAAGCCTTGGGCCCTGGTCATCCAGGATTCTAACGGCGAGAATAAGATCAAGATGCTGTGATAAGGGGTC
TTTGTCCTCTGTACTGTCTCTCTCCTTGCCCCTAACCCAAAAAGCTTCATTTTTCTGTGTAGGCTGCACA
AGAGCCTTGATTGAAGATATATTCTTTCTGAACAGTATTTAAGGTTTCCAATAAAATGTACACCCCTCAG
AACTTCTGAGGCGGAAAGAACCAGCTGGGGCTCTAGGGGGTATCCCC
[124 nt withheld, positions 3338-3461]
C
[91 nt withheld, positions 3463-3553]
A
[49 nt withheld, positions 3555-3603]
CCTTTGACGTTGGAGTCCACGTTCTTT
[37 nt withheld, positions 3631-3667]
ACCCTATCTCGGTCTATTCTTTTGATTTATAAGGGATTTTGCCGATTTCGGCCTATTGGTTAAAAAATGA
GCTGATTTAACAAAAATTTAACGCGAATTAATTCTGTGGAATGTGTGTCAGTTAGGGTGTGGAAAGTCCC
CAGGCTCCCCAGCAGGCAGAAGTATGCAAAGCATGCATCTCAATTAGTCAGCAACCAGGTGTGGAAAGTC
CCCAGGCTCCCCAGCAGGCAGAAGTATGCAAAGCATGCATCTCAATTAGTCAGCAACCATAGTCCCGCCC
CTAACTCCGCCCATCCCGCCCCTAACTCCGCCCAGTTCCGCCCATTCTCCGCCCCATGGCTGACTAATTT
TTTTTATTTATGCAGAGGCCGAGGCCGCCTCTGCCTCTGAGCTATTCCAGAAGTAGTGAGGAGGCTTTTT
TGGAGGCCTAGGCTTTTGCAAAAAGCTCCCGGGAGCTTGTATATCCATTTTCGGATCTGATCAGCACGTG
TTGACAATTAATCATCGGCATAGTATATCGGCATAGTATAATACGACAAGGTGAGGAACTAAACCATGGC
CAAGCCTTTGTCTCAAGAAGAATCCACCCTCATTGAAAGAGCAACGGCTACAATCAACAGCATCCCCATC
TCTGAAGACTACAGCGTCGCCAGCGCAGCTCTCTCTAGCGACGGCCGCATCTTCACTGGTGTCAATGTAT
ATCATTTTACTGGGGGACCTTGTGCAGAACTCGTGGTGCTGGGCACTGCTGCTGCTGCGGCAGCTGGCAA
CCTGACTTGTATCGTCGCGATCGGAAATGAGAACAGGGGCATCTTGAGCCCCTGCGGACGGTGCCGACAG
GTGCTTCTCGATCTGCATCCTGGGATCAAAGCCATAGTGAAGGACAGTGATGGACAGCCGACGGCAGTTG
GGATTCGTGAATTGCTGCCCTCTGGTTATGTGTGGGAGGGCTAAGCACTTCGTGGCCGAGGAGCAGGACT
GACACGTGCTACGAGATTTCGATTCCACCGCCGCCTTCTATGAAAGGTTGGGCTTCGGAATCGTTTTCCG
GGACGCCGGCTGGATGATCCTCCAGCGCGGGGATCTCATGCTGGAGTTCTTCGCCCACCCCAACTTGTTT
ATTGCAGCTTATAATGGTTACAAATAAAGCAATAGCATCACAAATTTCACAAATAAAGCATTTTTTTCAC
TGCATTCTAGTTGTGGTTTGTCCAAACTCATCAATGTATCTTATCATGTCTGTATACCGTCGACCTCTAG
CTAGAGCTTGGCGTAATCATGGTCATAGCTGTTTCCTGTGTGAAATTGTTATCCGCTCACAATTCCACAC
AACATACGAGCCGGAAGCATAAAGTGTAAAGCCTGGGGTGCCTAATGAGTGAGCTAACTCACATTAATTG
CGTTGCGCTCACTGCCCGCTTTCCAGTCGGGAAACCTGTCGTGCCAGCTGCATTAATGAATCGGCCAACG
CGCGGGGAGAGGCGGTTTGCGTATTGGGCGCTCTTCCGCTTCCTCGCTCACTGACTCGCTGCGCTCGGTC
GTTCGGCTGCGGCGAGCGGTATCAGCTCACTCAAAGGCGGTAATACGGTTATCCACAGAATCAGGGGATA
ACGCAGGAAAGAACATGTGAGCAAAAGGCCAGCAAAAGGCCAGGAACCGTAAAAAGGCCGCGTTGCTGGC
GTTTTTCCATAGGCTCCGCCCCCCTGACGAGCATCACAAAAATCGACGCTCAAGTCAGAGGTGGCGAAAC
CCGACAGGACTATAAAGATACCAGGCGTTTCCCCCTGGAAGCTCCCTCGTGCGCTCTCCTGTTCCGACCC
TGCCGCTTACCGGATACCTGTCCGCCTTTCTCCCTTCGGGAAGCGTGGCGCTTTCTCATAGCTCACGCTG
TAGGTATCTCAGTTCGGTGTAGGTCGTTCGCTCCAAGCTGGGCTGTGTGCACGAACCCCCCGTTCAGCCC
GACCGCTGCGCCTTATCCGGTAACTATCGTCTTGAGTCCAACCCGGTAAGACACGACTTATCGCCACTGG
CAGCAGCCACTGGTAACAGGATTAGCAGAGCGAGGTATGTAGGCGGTGCTACAGAGTTCTTGAAGTGGTG
GCCTAACTACGGCTACACTAGAAGAACAGTATTTGGTATCTGCGCTCTGCTGAAGCCAGTTACCTTCGGA
AAAAGAGTTGGTAGCTCTTGATCCGGCAAACAAACCACCGCTGGTAGCGGTGGTTTTTTTGTTTGCAAGC
AGCAGATTACGCGCAGAAAAAAAGGATCTCAAGAAGATCCTTTGATCTTTTCTACGGGGTCTGACGCTCA
GTGGAACGAAAACTCACGTTAAGGGATTTTGGTCATGAGATTATCAAAAAGGATCTTCACCTAGATCCTT
TTAAATTAAAAATGAAGTTTTAAATCAATCTAAAGTATATATGAGTAAACTTGGTCTGACAGTTACCAAT
GCTTAATCAGTGAGGCACCTATCTCAGCGATCTGTCTATTTCGTTCATCCATAGTTGCCTGACTCCCCGT
CGTGTAGATAACTACGATACGGGAGGGCTTACCATCTGGCCCCAGTGCTGCAATGATACCGCGAGACCCA
CGCTCACCGGCTCCAGATTTATCAGCAATAAACCAGCCAGCCGGAAGGGCCGAGCGCAGAAGTGGTCCTG
CAACTTTATCCGCCTCCATCCAGTCTATTAATTGTTGCCGGGAAGCTAGAGTAAGTAGTTCGCCAGTTAA
TAGTTTGCGCAACGTTGTTGCCATTGCTACAGGCATCGTGGTGTCACGCTCGTCGTTTGGTATGGCTTCA
TTCAGCTCCGGTTCCCAACGATCAAGGCGAGTTACATGATCCCCCATGTTGTGCAAAAAAGCGGTTAGCT
CCTTCGGTCCTCCGATCGTTGTCAGAAGTAAGTTGGCCGCAGTGTTATCACTCATGGTTATGGCAGCACT
GCATAATTCTCTTACTGTCATGCCATCCGTAAGATGCTTTTCTGTGACTGGTGAGTACTCAACCAAGTCA
TTCTGAGAATAGTGTATGCGGCGACCGAGTTGCTCTTGCCCGGCGTCAATACGGGATAATACCGCGCCAC
ATAGCAGAACTTTAAAAGTGCTCATCATTGGAAAACGTTCTTCGGGGCGAAAACTCTCAAGGATCTTACC
GCTGTTGAGATCCAGTTCGATGTAACCCACTCGTGCACCCAACTGATCTTCAGCATCTTTTACTTTCACC
AGCGTTTCTGGGTGAGCAAAAACAGGAAGGCAAAATGCCGCAAAAAAGGGAATAAGGGCGACACGGAAAT
GTTGAATACTCATACTCTTCCTTTTTCAATATTATTGAAGCATTTATCAGGGTTATTGTCTCATGAGCGG
ATACATATTTGAATGTATTTAGAAAAATAAACAAATAGGGGTTCCGCGCACATTTCCCCGAAAAGTGCCA
CCTGACGTC
